Addgene plasmid #105638: pT5T_Rev7_1-211_SA112_KVK_Champ1_328-355
Purpose: Expresses mouse monomeric Rev7 and fragment of Champ1 protein (amino acids 328-355) from bicistronic plasmid
Depositing lab: Thanos Halazonetis. Depositing organization: University of Geneva.
Backbone
  Vector backbone: pT5T
  Vector type: Bacterial Expression
Growth in bacteria
  Bacterial resistance: Ampicillin, 100 μg/mL
  Growth temperature: 30°C
  Growth strain: DH5alpha
  Copy number: Low Copy
Gene/Insert 1
  Gene/Insert name: Rev7 (alt name: Mad2B, Mad2l2)
  Species: M. musculus (mouse)
  Insert size (bp): 633
  Mutation: Mutations: F11S, G12A, V132K, C133V, A135K
  Entrez Gene: Mad2l2 (a.k.a. 2310033C13Rik, G1-453-4, MAD2B, REV7, repro22)
  Promoter: T7
  Cloning method: Restriction Enzyme; 5′ cloning site BamHI (unknown if destroyed); 3′ cloning site SmaI (unknown if destroyed)
  Sequencing primers: 5′ TAATACGACTCACTATAG; 3′ CAA GAC CCG TTT AGA GGC
Gene/Insert 2
  Gene/Insert name: Champ1 (alt name: CAMP, C13orf8)
  Species: H. sapiens (human)
  Insert size (bp): 75
  Entrez Gene: CHAMP1 (a.k.a. C13orf8, CAMP, CHAMP, MRD40, ZNF828)
Terms and licenses: Academic/Nonprofit Terms; Industry Terms: Not Available to Industry
How to cite: pT5T_Rev7_1-211_SA112_KVK_Champ1_328-355 was a gift from Thanos Halazonetis (Addgene plasmid # 105638 ; http://n2t.net/addgene:105638 ; RRID:Addgene_105638)
