[The description below was written by a language model from this plasmid's Addgene catalogue record and pLannotate feature annotations shown in this document.]
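Description:
pT5T_Rev7_1-211_SA112_KVK_Champ1_328-355 is a 5.5 kb bacterial expression plasmid built on the pT5T backbone and designed to co-produce two proteins in E. coli from a single T7-driven transcript. It has a pBR322-type architecture: a ColE1/pMB1 origin accompanied by the bom mobility region and the rop gene, which keeps copy number low, consistent with the catalogue's low-copy designation. Selection is by ampicillin through the β-lactamase gene. The annotated sequence also contains a tetracycline efflux gene with its tet promoter, although the record lists only ampicillin as the resistance in use.

The expression cassette begins with a T7 promoter followed by the phage T7 gene 10 ribosome binding site and the short gene 10 leader (T7 tag), which promotes efficient translation. It sits upstream of the first cistron, though the record does not state whether it is fused in frame. This cistron encodes full-length mouse Rev7 (Mad2l2/Mad2B, residues 1–211, 633 bp) carrying the substitutions F11S, G12A, V132K, C133V and A135K, and the record describes the product as monomeric Rev7. A second gene 10 ribosome binding site downstream of Rev7 initiates translation of the second cistron, a 75 bp segment encoding residues 328–355 of human CHAMP1. This small insert is not itself annotated in the feature table, but it would lie in the interval between the second RBS and a fragment of T7 gene 10B sequence that precedes the T7 terminator.

The bicistronic arrangement lets the Rev7 adapter protein and the CHAMP1 peptide be synthesised together in a T7 RNA polymerase-expressing host, an approach generally suited to recovering a protein–peptide complex for biochemical or structural work. The record does not specify the downstream application.
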