Features (pLannotate 1.2.2; 16 found; start..end, strand, type, name):
      8..37      +  terminator     bacterial terminator (fragment): putative bacterial transcription terminator
     57..75      +  promoter       T7 promoter: promoter for bacteriophage T7 RNA polymerase
    107..129     +  RBS            RBS: efficient ribosome binding site from bacteriophage T7 gene 10 (Olins and Rangwala, 1989)
    137..169     +  CDS            T7 tag (gene 10 leader): leader peptide from bacteriophage T7 gene 10 promotes efficient translation in E. coli
    194..826     +  CDS            Mad2l2: MD2L2_MOUSE - Also known as Mad2b, Rev7. Experimental evidence at protein level: Swiss-Prot protein existence level 1. Adapter protein able to interact with different proteins and involved in different biological processes. Mediates the interaction between the error-prone DNA polymerase zeta catalytic subunit REV3L and the inserter polymerase REV1, thereby mediating the second polymerase switching in translesion DNA synthesis. Translesion DNA synthesis releases the replication blockade of replicative polymerases, stalled in presence of DNA lesions. Component of the shieldin complex, which play
    849..871     +  RBS            RBS: efficient ribosome binding site from bacteriophage T7 gene 10 (Olins and Rangwala, 1989)
   1002..1051    +  CDS            SET1 (fragment): solubility-enhancement tag derived from T7 phage gene 10B
   1059..1106    +  terminator     T7 terminator: transcription terminator for bacteriophage T7 RNA polymerase
   1237..1341    +  promoter       AmpR promoter: bla
   1342..2202    +  CDS            AmpR: β-lactamase; bla; confers resistance to ampicillin, carbenicillin, and related antibiotics
   2373..2961    +  rep_origin     ori: high-copy-number ColE1/pMB1/pBR322/pUC origin of replication
   3147..3286    -  misc_feature   bom: basis of mobility region from pBR322
   3388..3579    -  CDS            rop: Rop protein, which maintains plasmids at low copy number; rop
   3596..3976    +  CDS            YPB1_ECOLX: Protein predicted: Swiss-Prot protein existence level 4. From Escherichia coli.
   4218..5408    -  CDS            TcR: tetracycline efflux protein; tet; confers resistance to tetracycline
   5456..5484    -  promoter       tet promoter: E. coli promoter for tetracycline efflux protein gene
>Addgene plasmid #105638 | pT5T_Rev7_1-211_SA112_KVK_Champ1_328-355 | addgene full sequence | sequence record 203917 | Addgene NGS Result
CGCGGAGATCCTTAGCGAAAGCTAAGGATTTTTTTTAGATCTCGATCCCGCGAAATTAATACGACTCACT
ATAGGGAGACCACAACGGTTTCCCTCTAGAAATAATTTTGTTTAACTTTAAGAAGGAGATATACATATGG
CTAGCATGACTGGTGGACAGCAAATGGGTCGGGATCCATTGGAGGATGATTAAATGACCACCCTCACGCG
CCAAGACCTCAACTCTGCCCAAGTGGTGGCTGACGTGCTCTCCGAGTTCCTGGAGGTGGCCGTGCACCTG
ATTCTCTATGTGCGCGAGGTCTACCCGGTGGGCATCTTCCAGAAGCGCAAGAAGTACAACGTGCCGGTTC
AGATGTCCTGTCACCCGGAGCTGAACCAGTACATCCAGGACACACTCCACTGCGTCAAACCTCTCCTGGA
GAAGAACGATGTGGAGAAGGTGGTGGTGGTGATTTTGGATAAGGAACACCGCCCAGTGGAGAAGTTTGTC
TTTGAGATCACTCAGCCTCCCTTGCTGTCCATCAATTCAGACTCCCTCCTGTCTCATGTGGAGCAGCTGC
TTCGAGCCTTCATCCTTAAGATTAGTAAGGTTGATAAGGTCCTGGATCACAACCCTCCAGGCTGCACATT
TACAGTCCTCGTGCACACAAGAGAAGCTGCTACTCGAAACATGGAGAAGATACAGGTCATCAAGGACTTC
CCGTGGATTCTGGCAGATGAACAGGATGTCCACATGCACGACCCCCGCTTGATACCCCTAAAAACCATGA
CGTCGGACATTTTAAAGATGCAGCTCTACGTTGAAGAGCGAGCGCATAAGAACAGCTAACCCGGGCTCTA
GAAATAATTTTGTTTAACTTTAAGAAGGAGATATACCATGTCAGCATCATCAGGACCTTGGAAGCCAGCT
AAACCTGCTCCATCTGTGTCTCCTGGACCTTGGAAACCAATTCCTTCTGTATCTTAAGCGGCCGCAGCTT
GGTACCGACTAGTAAGATCCGGCTGCTAACAAAGCCCGAAAGGAAGCTGAGTTGGCTGCTGCCACCGCTG
AGCAATAACTAGCATAACCCCTTGGGGCCTCTAAACGGGTCTTGAGGGGTTTTTTGCTGAAAGGAGGAAC
TATATCCGGATAATTCTTGAAGACGAAAGGGCCTCGTGATACGCCTATTTTTATAGGTTAATGTCATGAT
AATAATGGTTTCTTAGACGTCAGGTGGCACTTTTCGGGGAAATGTGCGCGGAACCCCTATTTGTTTATTT
TTCTAAATACATTCAAATATGTATCCGCTCATGAGACAATAACCCTGATAAATGCTTCAATAATATTGAA
AAAGGAAGAGTATGAGTATTCAACATTTCCGTGTCGCCCTTATTCCCTTTTTTGCGGCATTTTGCCTTCC
TGTTTTTGCTCACCCAGAAACGCTGGTGAAAGTAAAAGATGCTGAAGATCAGTTGGGTGCACGAGTGGGT
TACATCGAACTGGATCTCAACAGCGGTAAGATCCTTGAGAGTTTTCGCCCCGAAGAACGTTTTCCAATGA
TGAGCACTTTTAAAGTTCTGCTATGTGGCGCGGTATTATCCCGTRTTGACGCCGGGCAAGAGCAACTCGG
TCGCCGCATACACTATTCTCAGAATGACTTGGTTGAGTACTCACCAGTCACAGAAAAGCATCTTACGGAT
GGCATGACAGTAAGAGAATTATGCAGTGCTGCCATAACCATGAGTGATAACACTGCGGCCAACTTACTTC
TGACAACGATCGGAGGACCGAAGGAGCTAACCGCTTTTTTGCACAACATGGGGGATCATGTAACTCGCCT
TGATCGTTGGGAACCGGAGCTGAATGAAGCCATACCAAACGACGAGCGTGACACCACGATGCCTGCAGCA
ATGGCAACAACGTTGCGCAAACTATTAACTGGCGAACTACTTACTCTAGCTTCCCGGCAACAATTAATAG
ACTGGATGGAGGCGGATAAAGTTGCAGGACCACTTCTGCGCTCGGCCCTTCCGGCTGGCTGGTTTATTGC
TGATAAATCTGGAGCCGGTGAGCGTGGGTCTCGCGGTATCATTGCAGCACTGGGGCCAGATGGTAAGCCC
TCCCGTATCGTAGTTATCTACACGACGGGGAGTCAGGCAACTATGGATGAACGAAATAGACAGATCGCTG
AGATAGGTGCCTCACTGATTAAGCATTGGTAACTGTCAGACCAAGTTTACTCATATATACTTTAGATTGA
TTTAAAACTTCATTTTTAATTTAAAAGGATCTAGGTGAAGATCCTTTTTGATAATCTCATGACCAAAATC
CCTTAACGTGAGTTTTCGTTCCACTGAGCGTCAGACCCCGTAGAAAAGATCAAAGGATCTTCTTGAGATC
CTTTTTTTCTGCGCGTAATCTGCTGCTTGCAAACNAAAAAACCACCGCTACCAGCGGTGGTTTGTTTGCC
GGATCAAGAGCTACCAACTCTTTTTCCGAAGGTAACTGGCTTCAGCAGAGCGCAGATACCAAATACTGTC
CTTCTAGTGTAGCCGTAGTTAGGCCACCACTTCAAGAACTCTGTAGCACCGCCTACATACCTCGCTCTGC
TAATCCTGTTACCAGTGGCTGCTGCCAGTGGCGATAAGTCGTGTCTTACCGGGTTGGACTCAAGACGATA
GTTACCGGATAAGGCGCAGCGGTCGGGCTGAACGGGGGGTTCGTGCACACAGCCCAGCTTGGAGCGAACG
ACCTACACCGAACTGAGATACCTACAGCGTGAGCTATGAGAAAGCGCCACGCTTCCCGAAGGGAGAAAGG
CGGACAGGTATCCGGTAAGCGGCAGGGTCGGAACAGGAGAGCGCACGAGGGAGCTTCCAGGGGGAAACGC
CTGGTATCTTTATAGTCCTGTCGGGTTTCGCCACCTCTGACTTGAGCGTCGATTTTTGTGATGCTCGTCA
GGGGGGCGGAGCCTATGGAAAAACGCCAGCAACGCGGCCTTTTTACGGTTCCTGGCCTTTTGCTGGCCTT
TTGCTCACATGTTCTTTCCTGCGTTATCCCCTGATTCTGTGGATAACCGTATTACCGCCTTTGAGTGAGC
TGATACCGCTCGCCGCAGCCGAACGACCGAGCGCAGCGAGTCAGTGAGCGAGGAAGCGGAAGAGCGCCTG
ATGCGGTATTTTCTCCTTACGCATCTGTGCGGTATTTCACACCGCAATGGTGCACTCTCAGTACAATCTG
CTCTGATGCCGCATAGTTAAGCCAGTATACACTCCGCTATCGCTACGTGACTGGGTCATGGCTGCGCCCC
GACACCCGCCAACACCCGCTGACGCGCCCTGACGGGCTTGTCTGCTCCCGGCATCCGCTTACAGACAAGC
TGTGACCGTCTCCGGGAGCTGCATGTGTCAGAGGTTTTCACCGTCATCACCGAAACGCGCGAGGCAGCTG
CGGTAAAGCTCATCAGCGTGGTCGTGAAGCGATTCACAGATGTCTGCCTGTTCATCCGCGTCCAGCTCGT
TGAGTTTCTCCAGAAGCGTTAATGTCTGGCTTCTGATAAAGCGGGCCATGTTAAGGGCGGTTTTTTCCTG
TTTGGTCACTGATGCCTCCGTGTAAGGGGGATTTCTGTTCATGGGGGTAATGATACCGATGAAACGAGAG
AGGATGCTCACGATACGGGTTACTGATGATGAACATGCCCGGTTACTGGAACGTTGTGAGGGTAAACAAC
TGGCGGTATGGATGCGGCGGGACCAGAGAAAAATCACTCAGGGTCAATGCCAGCGCTTCGTTAATACAGA
TGTAGGTGTTCCACAGGGTAGCCAGCAGCATCCTGCGATGCAGATCCGGAACATAATGGTGCAGGGCGCT
GACTTCCGCGTTTCCAGACTTTACGAAACACGGAAACCGAAGACCATTCATGTTGTTGCTCAGGTCGCAG
ACGTTTTGCAGCAGCAGTCGCTTCACGTTCGCTCGCGTATCGGTGATTCATTCTGCTAACCAGTAAGGCA
ACCCCGCCAGCCTAGCCGGGTCCTCAACGACAGGAGCACGATCATGCGCACCCGTGGCCAGGACCCAACG
CTGCCCGAGATGCGCCGCGTGCGGCTGCTGGAGATGGCGGACGCGATGGATATGTTCTGCCAAGGGTTGG
TTTGCGCATTCACAGTTCTCCGCAAGAATTGATTGGCTCCAATTCTTGGAGTGGTGAATCCGTTAGCGAG
GTGCCGCCGGCTTCCATTCAGGTCGAGGTGGCCCGGCTCCATGCACCGCGACGCAACGCGGGGAGGCAGA
CAAGGTATAGGGCGGCGCCTACAATCCATGCCAACCCGTTCCATGTGCTCGCCGAGGCGGCATAAATCGC
CGTGACGATCAGCGGTCCAATGATCGAAGTTAGGCTGGTAAGAGCCGCGAGCGATCCTTGAAGCTGTCCC
TGATGGTCGTCATCTACCTGCCTGGACAGCATGGCCTGCAACGCGGGCATCCCGATGCCGCCGGAAGCGA
GAAGAATCATAATGGGGAAGGCCATCCAGCCTCGCGTCGCGAACGCCAGCAAGACGTAGCCCAGCGCGTC
GGCAGCCATGCCGGCGATAATGGCCTGCTTCTCGCCGAAACGTTTGGTGGCGGGACCAGTGACGAAGGCT
TGAGCGAGGGCGTGCAAGATTCCGAATACCGCAAGCGACAGGCCGATCATCGTCGCGCTCCAGCGAAAGC
GGTCCTCGCCGAAAATGACCCAGAGCGCTGCCGGCACCTGTCCTACGAGTTGCATGATAAAGAAGACAGT
CATAAGTGCGGCGACGATAGTCATGCCCCGCGCCCACCGGAAGGAGCTGACTGGGTTGAAGGCTCTCAAG
GGCATCGGTCGACGCTCTCCCTTATGCGACTCCTGCATTAGGAAGCAGCCCAGTAGTAGGTTGAGGCCGT
TGAGCACCGCCGCCGCAAGGAATGGTGCATGCAAGGAGATGGCGCCCAACAGTCCCCCGGCCACGGGGCC
TGCCACCATACCCACGCCGAAACAAGCGCTCATGAGCCCGAAGTGGCGAGCCCGATCTTCCCCATCGGTG
ATGTCGGCGATATAGGCGCCAGCAACCGCACCTGTGGCGCCGGTGATGCCGGCCACGATGCGTCCGGCGT
AGAGAATCCACAGGACGGGTGTGGTCGCCATGATCGCGTAGTCGATAGTGGCTCCAAGTAGCGAAGCGAG
CAGGACTGGGCGGCGGCCAAAGCGGTCGGACAGTGCTCCGAGAACGGGTGCGCATAGAAATTGCATCAAC
GCATATAGCGCTAGCAGCACGCCATAGTGACTGGCGATGCTGTCGGAATGGACGATATCCCGCAAGAGGC
CCGGCAGTACCGGCATAACCAAGCCTATGCCTACAGCATCCAGGGTGACGGTGCCGAGGATGACGATGAG
CGCATTGTTAGATTTCATACACGGTGCCTGACTGCGTTAGCAATTTAACTGTGATAAACTACCGCATTAA
AACTTATCGATGATAAGCTGTCAAACATGAGAATTGAGCTC
