>Addgene plasmid #105638 | pT5T_Rev7_1-211_SA112_KVK_Champ1_328-355 | depositor partial sequence | sequence record 199891 | Covers part of the vector and both inserts
GCGCATAGAAATTGCATCAACGCATATAGCGCTAGCAGCACGCCATAGTGACTGGCGATGCTGTCGGAAT
GGACGATATCCCGCAAGAGGCCCGGCAGTACCGGCATAACCAAGCCTATGCCTACAGCATCCAGGGTGAC
GGTGCCGAGGATGACGATGAGCGCATTGTTAGATTTCATACACGGTGCCTGACTGCGTTAGCAATTTAAC
TGTGATAAACTACCGCATTAAAACTTATCGATGATAAGCTGTCAAACATGAGAATTGAGCTCCGCGGAGA
TCCTTAGCGAAAGCTAAGGATTTTTTTTAGATCTCGATCCCGCGAAATTAATACGACTCACTATAGGGAG
ACCACAACGGTTTCCCTCTAGAAATAATTTTGTTTAACTTTAAGAAGGAGATATACATATGGCTAGCATG
ACTGGTGGACAGCAAATGGGTCGGGATCCATTGGAGGATGATTAAATGACCACCCTCACGCGCCAAGACC
TCAACTCTGCCCAAGTGGTGGCTGACGTGCTCTCCGAGTTCCTGGAGGTGGCCGTGCACCTGATTCTCTA
TGTGCGCGAGGTCTACCCGGTGGGCATCTTCCAGAAGCGCAAGAAGTACAACGTGCCGGTTCAGATGTCC
TGTCACCCGGAGCTGAACCAGTACATCCAGGACACACTCCACTGCGTCAAACCTCTCCTGGAGAAGAACG
ATGTGGAGAAGGTGGTGGTGGTGATTTTGGATAAGGAACACCGCCCAGTGGAGAAGTTTGTCTTTGAGAT
CACTCAGCCTCCCTTGCTGTCCATCAATTCAGACTCCCTCCTGTCTCATGTGGAGCAGCTGCTTCGAGCC
TTCATCCTTAAGATTAGTAAGGTTGATAAGGTCCTGGATCACAACCCTCCAGGCTGCACATTTACAGTCC
TCGTGCACACAAGAGAAGCTGCTACTCGAAACATGGAGAAGATACAGGTCATCAAGGACTTCCCGTGGAT
TCTGGCAGATGAACAGGATGTCCACATGCACGACCCCCGCTTGATACCCCTAAAAACCATGACGTCGGAC
ATTTTAAAGATGCAGCTCTACGTTGAAGAGCGAGCGCATAAGAACAGCTAACCCGGGCTCTAGAAATAAT
TTTGTTTAACTTTAAGAAGGAGATATACCATGTCAGCATCATCAGGACCTTGGAAGCCAGCTAAACCTGC
TCCATCTGTGTCTCCTGGACCTTGGAAACCAATTCCTTCTGTATCTTAAGCGGCCGCAGCTTGGTACCGA
CTAGTAAGATCCGGCTGCTAACAAAGCCCGAAAGGAAGCTGAGTTGGCTGCTGCCACCGCTGAGCAATAA
CTAGCATAACCCCTTGGGGCCTCTAAACGGGTCTTGAGGGGTTTTTTGCTGAAAGGAGGAACTATATCCG
GATAATTCTTGAAGACGAAAGGGCCTCGTGATACGCCTATTTTTATAGGTTAATGGCATGATAATAATGG
GTTCTTAAGACGTCAGGTGGGCACTTTTCGGGGAAAATGTGCGCGGAACCCTATTTGGTTATTTTTCTAA
ATACATTCAAATATGTATCCGCTCATGAGCACAATAACCCTGATAAATGCTTCAATAATAT
